>Addgene plasmid #54632 | mEos2-Display-5 | depositor partial sequence | sequence record 85029 | insert sequence
GACGTCAGATCCGCTAGCGCCACCATGGAGACCGACACCCTCCTGCTATGGGTGCTGCTGCTCTGGGTGC
CCGGCAGCACCGGCGACGCACCGGTCGCCACCATGAGTGCGATTAAGCCAGACATGAAGATCAAACTCCG
TATGGAAGGCAACGTAAACGGGCACCACTTTGTGATCGACGGAGATGGTACAGGCAAGCCTTTTGAGGGA
AAACAGAGTATGGATCTTGAAGTCAAAGAGGGCGGACCTCTGCCTTTTGCCTTTGATATCCTGACCACTG
CATTCCATTACGGCAACAGGGTATTCGCCAAATATCCAGACAACATACAAGACTATTTTAAGCAGTCGTT
TCCTAAGGGGTATTCGTGGGAACGAAGCTTGACTTTCGAAGACGGGGGCATTTGCATTGCCAGAAACGAC
ATAACAATGGAAGGGGACACTTTCTATAATAAAGTTCGATTTTATGGTACCAACTTTCCCGCCAATGGTC
CAGTTATGCAGAAGAAGACGCTGAAATGGGAGCCCTCCACTGAGAAAATGTATGTGCGTGATGGAGTGCT
GACGGGTGATATTCATATGGCTTTGTTGCTTGAAGGAAATGCCCATTACCGATGTGACTTCAGAACTACT
TACAAAGCTAAGGAGAAGGGTGTCAAGTTACCAGGCTACCACTTTGTGGACCACTGCATTGAGATTTTAA
GCCATGACAAAGATTACAACAAGGTTAAGCTGTATGAGCATGCTGTTGCTCATTCTGGATTGCCTGACAA
TGCCAGACGATCCGGAAGCGGCAGCGGCGGAGCTGTGGGCCAGGACACGCAGGAGGTCATCGTGGTGCCA
CACTCCTTGCCCTTTAAGGTGGTGGTGATCTCAGCCATCCTGGCCCTGGTGGTGCTCACCATCATCTCCC
TTATCATCCTCATCATGCTTTGGCAGAAGAAGCCACGTTAGGAATTCTGCAGTCGACGGTACCGCGGGCC
CGGG
