>Addgene plasmid #54632 | mEos2-Display-5 | addgene partial sequence | sequence record 90442 | CMV-F 5'-CGCAAATGGGCGGTAGGCGTG-3'
GTGAACCGTCAGATCCGCTAGCGCCACCATGGAGACCGACACCCTCCTGCTATGGGTGCTGCTGCTCTGG
GTGCCCGGCAGCACCGGCGACGCACCGGTCGCCACCATGAGTGCGATTAAGCCAGACATGAAGATCAAAC
TCCGTATGGAAGGCAACGTAAACGGGCACCACTTTGTGATCGACGGAGATGGTACAGGCAAGCCTTTTGA
GGGAAAACAGAGTATGGATCTTGAAGTCAAAGAGGGCGGACCTCTGCCTTTTGCCTTTGATATCCTGACC
ACTGCATTCCATTACGGCAACAGGGTATTCGCCAAATATCCAGACAACATACAAGACTATTTTAAGCAGT
CGTTTCCTAAGGGGTATTCGTGGGAACGAAGCTTGACTTTCGAAGACGGGGGCATTTGCATTGCCAGAAA
CGACATAACAATGGAAGGGGACACTTTCTATAATAAAGTTCGATTTTATGGTACCAACTTTCCCGCCAAT
GGTCCAGTTATGCAGAAGAAGACGCTGAAATGGGAGCCCTCCACTGAGAAAATGTATGTGCGTGATGGAG
TGCTGACGGGTGATATTCATATGGCTTTGTTGCTTGAAGGAAATGCCCATTACCGATGTGACTTCAGAAC
TACTTACAAAGCTAAGGAGAAGGGTGTCAAGTTACCAGGCTACCACTTTGTGGACCACTGCATTGAGATT
TTAAGCCATGACAAAGATTACAACAAGGTTAAGCTGTATGAGCATGCTGTTGCTCATTCTGGATTGCCTG
ACAATGCCAGACGATCCGGAAGCGGCAGCGGCGGAGCTGTGGGCCAGGACACGCAGGAGGTCATCGTGGT
GCCACACTCCTTGCCCTTTAAGGTGGTGGTGATCTCAGCCATCCTGG
