[The description below was written by a language model from this plasmid's Addgene catalogue record.]
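Description:
mEos2-Display-5 is a mammalian expression plasmid of about 6 kb, catalogued as an empty backbone with no separate gene insert. Its only listed payload is the mEos2-Display element, recorded as an N-terminal tag carried on the backbone. The plasmid is maintained in E. coli as a high-copy vector under kanamycin selection. It also carries a neomycin resistance marker, so transfected mammalian cells can be selected with G418. The record does not name the promoter driving expression, the origin of replication or the polyadenylation signals, and no feature table is available to confirm them.

mEos2 is a monomeric, green-to-red photoconvertible fluorescent protein. The paired spectral values in the record correspond to its two states: excitation and emission at 505/516 nm for the unconverted green form, and 569/581 nm for the red form produced by photoconversion. This switch lets a chosen subpopulation of molecules or cells be optically marked and followed. It also makes the protein suitable for single-molecule localisation approaches such as PALM.

The "Display" name suggests a surface-display style cassette, in which a signal peptide and a membrane anchor present a protein on the cell exterior. However, the record does not describe any such elements, and it lists the localization as cytoplasm, so the actual targeting should be checked against the full sequence. The "-5" suffix probably refers to a linker length, but the record does not define it. As far as the entry supports, the construct serves as a source vector or localization reference for expressing mEos2 in mammalian cells for fluorescence imaging and photoconversion experiments.
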