Addgene plasmid #54632: mEos2-Display-5
Purpose: (Empty Backbone) Localization: Cytoplasm, Excitation: 505 / 569, Emission: 516 / 581
Depositing lab: Michael Davidson & Loren Looger. Depositing organization: Florida State University, Tallahassee. Publication: A bright and photostable photoconvertible fluorescent protein. McKinney SA, Murphy CS, Hazelwood KL, Davidson MW, Looger LL. Nat Methods. 2009 Feb . 6(2):131-3. 10.1038/nmeth.1296 PubMed 19169260.
Backbone
  Vector backbone: mEos2-Display
  Backbone size (bp): 6000
  Vector type: Mammalian Expression
  Selectable markers: Neomycin (select with G418)
  Tag / fusion protein: mEos2-Display (N terminal on backbone)
Growth in bacteria
  Bacterial resistance: Kanamycin, 50 μg/mL
  Growth temperature: 37°C
  Growth strain: DH5alpha
  Copy number: High Copy
Gene/Insert
  Gene/Insert name: None
  Tag / fusion protein: mEos2-Display (N terminal on backbone)
Terms and licenses: Academic/Nonprofit Terms; Industry Terms
Depositor comments: . Excitation = 505 / 569; Emission = 516 / 581
How to cite: mEos2-Display-5 was a gift from Michael Davidson & Loren Looger (Addgene plasmid # 54632 ; http://n2t.net/addgene:54632 ; RRID:Addgene_54632)
